>Addgene plasmid #107510 | pLenti CMV Puro DEST (w118-1) FAM149A | addgene full sequence | sequence record 207228 | Addgene NGS Result
CTTGAGATCCTTTTTTTCTGCGCGTAATCTGCTGCTTGCAAACAAAAAAACCACCGCTACCAGCGGTGGT
TTGTTTGCCGGATCAAGAGCTACCAACTCTTTTTCCGAAGGTAACTGGCTTCAGCAGAGCGCAGATACCA
AATACTGTTCTTCTAGTGTAGCCGTAGTTAGGCCACCACTTCAAGAACTCTGTAGCACCGCCTACATACC
TCGCTCTGCTAATCCTGTTACCAGTGGCTGCTGCCAGTGGCGATAAGTCGTGTCTTACCGGGTTGGACTC
AAGACGATAGTTACCGGATAAGGCGCAGCGGTCGGGCTGAACGGGGGGTTCGTGCACACAGCCCAGCTTG
GAGCGAACGACCTACACCGAACTGAGATACCTACAGCGTGAGCTATGAGAAAGCGCCACGCTTCCCGAAG
GGAGAAAGGCGGACAGGTATCCGGTAAGCGGCAGGGTCGGAACAGGAGAGCGCACGAGGGAGCTTCCAGG
GGGAAACGCCTGGTATCTTTATAGTCCTGTCGGGTTTCGCCACCTCTGACTTGAGCGTCGATTTTTGTGA
TGCTCGTCAGGGGGGCGGAGCCTATGGAAAAACGCCAGCAACGCGGCCTTTTTACGGTTCCTGGCCTTTT
GCTGGCCTTTTGCTCACATGTTCTTTCCTGCGTTATCCCCTGATTCTGTGGATAACCGTATTACCGCCTT
TGAGTGAGCTGATACCGCTCGCCGCAGCCGAACGACCGAGCGCAGCGAGTCAGTGAGCGAGGAAGCGGAA
GAGCGCCCAATACGCAAACCGCCTCTCCCCGCGCGTTGGCCGATTCATTAATGCAGCTGGCACGACAGGT
TTCCCGACTGGAAAGCGGGCAGTGAGCGCAACGCAATTAATGTGAGTTAGCTCACTCATTAGGCACCCCA
GGCTTTACACTTTATGCTTCCGGCTCGTATGTTGTGTGGAATTGTGAGCGGATAACAATTTCACACAGGA
AACAGCTATGACCATGATTACGCCAAGCGCGCAATTAACCCTCACTAAAGGGAACAAAAGCTGGAGCTGC
AAGCTTAATGTAGTCTTATGCAATACTCTTGTAGTCTTGCAACATGGTAACGATGAGTTAGCAACATGCC
TTACAAGGAGAGAAAAAGCACCGTGCATGCCGATTGGTGGAAGTAAGGTGGTACGATCGTGCCTTATTAG
GAAGGCAACAGACGGGTCTGACATGGATTGGACGAACCACTGAATTGCCGCATTGCAGAGATATTGTATT
TAAGTGCCTAGCTCGATACATAAACGGGTCTCTCTGGTTAGACCAGATCTGAGCCTGGGAGCTCTCTGGC
TAACTAGGGAACCCACTGCTTAAGCCTCAATAAAGCTTGCCTTGAGTGCTTCAAGTAGTGTGTGCCCGTC
TGTTGTGTGACTCTGGTAACTAGAGATCCCTCAGACCCTTTTAGTCAGTGTGGAAAATCTCTAGCAGTGG
CGCCCGAACAGGGACTTGAAAGCGAAAGGGAAACCAGAGGAGCTCTCTCGACGCAGGACTCGGCTTGCTG
AAGCGCGCACGGCAAGAGGCGAGGGGCGGCGACTGGTGAGTACGCCAAAAATTTTGACTAGCGGAGGCTA
GAAGGAGAGAGATGGGTGCGAGAGCGTCAGTATTAAGCGGGGGAGAATTAGATCGCGATGGGAAAAAATT
CGGTTAAGGCCAGGGGGAAAGAAAAAATATAAATTAAAACATATAGTATGGGCAAGCAGGGAGCTAGAAC
GATTCGCAGTTAATCCTGGCCTGTTAGAAACATCAGAAGGCTGTAGACAAATACTGGGACAGCTACAACC
ATCCCTTCAGACAGGATCAGAAGAACTTAGATCATTATATAATACAGTAGCAACCCTCTATTGTGTGCAT
CAAAGGATAGAGATAAAAGACACCAAGGAAGCTTTAGACAAGATAGAGGAAGAGCAAAACAAAAGTAAGA
CCACCGCACAGCAAGCGGCCGCTGATCTTCAGACCTGGAGGAGGAGATATGAGGGACAATTGGAGAAGTG
AATTATATAAATATAAAGTAGTAAAAATTGAACCATTAGGAGTAGCACCCACCAAGGCAAAGAGAAGAGT
GGTGCAGAGAGAAAAAAGAGCAGTGGGAATAGGAGCTTTGTTCCTTGGGTTCTTGGGAGCAGCAGGAAGC
ACTATGGGCGCAGCGTCAATGACGCTGACGGTACAGGCCAGACAATTATTGTCTGGTATAGTGCAGCAGC
AGAACAATTTGCTGAGGGCTATTGAGGCGCAACAGCATCTGTTGCAACTCACAGTCTGGGGCATCAAGCA
GCTCCAGGCAAGAATCCTGGCTGTGGAAAGATACCTAAAGGATCAACAGCTCCTGGGGATTTGGGGTTGC
TCTGGAAAACTCATTTGCACCACTGCTGTGCCTTGGAATGCTAGTTGGAGTAATAAATCTCTGGAACAGA
TTTGGAATCACACGACCTGGATGGAGTGGGACAGAGAAATTAACAATTACACAAGCTTAATACACTCCTT
AATTGAAGAATCGCAAAACCAGCAAGAAAAGAATGAACAAGAATTATTGGAATTAGATAAATGGGCAAGT
TTGTGGAATTGGTTTAACATAACAAATTGGCTGTGGTATATAAAATTATTCATAATGATAGTAGGAGGCT
TGGTAGGTTTAAGAATAGTTTTTGCTGTACTTTCTATAGTGAATAGAGTTAGGCAGGGATATTCACCATT
ATCGTTTCAGACCCACCTCCCAACCCCGAGGGGACCCGACAGGCCCGAAGGAATAGAAGAAGAAGGTGGA
GAGAGAGACAGAGACAGATCCATTCGATTAGTGAACGGATCTCGACGGTATCGGTTAACTTTTAAAAGAA
AAGGGGGGATTGGGGGGTACAGTGCAGGGGAAAGAATAGTAGACATAATAGCAACAGACATACAAACTAA
AGAATTACAAAAACAAATTACAAAATTCAAAATTTTATCGATAAGCTTGGGAGTTCCGCGTTACATAACT
TACGGTAAATGGCCCGCCTGGCTGACCGCCCAACGACCCCCGCCCATTGACGTCAATAATGACGTATGTT
CCCATAGTAACGCCAATAGGGACTTTCCATTGACGTCAATGGGTGGAGTATTTACGGTAAACTGCCCACT
TGGCAGTACATCAAGTGTATCATATGCCAAGTACGCCCCCTATTGACGTCAATGACGGTAAATGGCCCGC
CTGGCATTATGCCCAGTACATGACCTTATGGGACTTTCCTACTTGGCAGTACATCTACGTATTAGTCATC
GCTATTACCATGGTGATGCGGTTTTGGCAGTACATCAATGGGCGTGGATAGCGGTTTGACTCACGGGGAT
TTCCAAGTCTCCACCCCATTGACGTCAATGGGAGTTTGTTTTGGCACCAAAATCAACGGGACTTTCCAAA
ATGTCGTAACAACTCCGCCCCATTGACGCAAATGGGCGGTAGGCGTGTACGGTGGGAGGTCTATATAAGC
AGAGCTCGTTTAGTGAACCGTCAGATCGCCTGGAGACGCCATCCACGCTGTTTTGACCTCCATAGAAGAC
ACCGACTCTAGTCCAGTGTGGTGGAATTCTGCAGATATCAACAAGTTTGTACAAAAAAGCAGGCTTCACC
ATGTTATTTGAAGGGAAAGTGAACCCTCAGACCCAGAGTCTGCTGGCCGAATGCGGGGAGTGGACAAGAA
GATCCCTCCATTTGAGAGTATTAGGAAGACAGCTGATCCTGCCCACTGACAAAGGCGTCCAGCATTTCCA
GGGCAGCACTCCTGCCTCCGCAGTCCACAGACCCCCGCTCAGTGCCTGCGGACACAGCAGCAACATCAGA
GAGTTGTGCATTTCTGGCTCTCAAATAGTCCCAGCAGCACTCTCAGCCTCTGCCCTGCCAGGCCCTGATG
ACACAGGGGTTGCTGACCTAACGGCACGTTCATCCCTGGAAGAAGAGGTTTACCATGTGGATGGAAAGAT
TGAGGAGTATTTCGCTTTTGACAGAAAAGAGGATGATGATGAATGTCTTGAACAAAAACCAGCTCAGCCC
GGTAGGAAATGGCGCAAACTCGGACTTCCTCCTGTTTCCCCGCGTGACTGTGTCAAAGATGCCGTGGCAG
CAGAAGTGTTTGATCACGTCTGGACAAATATGGTAGAACTTTTGGAAGAGCTGATTAGAAAACACTGGGA
AACTACACTCACAGAAGGGAAAAAACAGAGAGAAACATTGAAAGTGGCTGGAAACAGATTTCCGCACGTC
CTCGTTCCACACGCTCACGCCGATGGAGCCAGTGGCCCCCCGTCCGGACACGCCGAGGCTCACGGCATCT
CCCTGGCTTCTCGTCTGAACCCGCCCCAGATTCATCACTTCTCCAGCAGTTTTTATAGTGACATGAATGG
TGTCATGACAATTCAAGCAAAACCGCTTCAGCGGAGACCTGCCTATTTTGCTGACAGAACGCAGAATGAG
AAGGAGGACAAAGCATCGGGTGGAGGGGCAGGTGCTCTCTCCTCCGCACCGCACAGACTGGGACGGGCCT
CAGACACTCATGGATTATCACCTTCTGCAAAGAAAACACCAGTGCCCTGGAGGCTGCCTTCTCTTGCTTC
AGATTCACAGAGACTAAAAACTCCCAACATCTATAGTGACGAAGTTCTTCGGGGAACAAAACTGCCGACT
GGCGTGGACCACATGGCTTCCCCACTGGTTCAAACGTCACGGAGCAGGTTCCCCCCGCTAGTCACGGAGA
CCAGGGGGCAGAATACAGCAGTTCCTGGATGCCGCCTTGTTTCTTACAGAGGAAGGCATCTACAAAACCG
TGTGTTGAGTGCCATGCCTGACGGTACAGAACGATCGCGTCTTCGAGAAAGAACAGCCACCCTGGAACGG
TTGTCAAGGCCCAGCACAACCCACACGTTCCGGCAGTCGGATACGCCTCGAAAAAGTTCATTGACACAAA
TGGAATTTGCTGCTCACACATGGACAGGTCAAAGTATTTTGACAGGTTCACAATATGTGCCTAAATCTTT
TCAGAGGACAACTTTGACTTTCAAGAGGAGATTCCAAGTGACATCTTGAAACCCAGCTTTCTTGTACAAA
GTGGTTGATATCCAGCACAGTGGCGGCCGCTCGACAATCAACCTCTGGATTACAAAATTTGTGAAAGATT
GACTGGTATTCTTAACTATGTTGCTCCTTTTACGCTATGTGGATACGCTGCTTTAATGCCTTTGTATCAT
GCTATTGCTTCCCGTATGGCTTTCATTTTCTCCTCCTTGTATAAATCCTGGTTGCTGTCTCTTTATGAGG
AGTTGTGGCCCGTTGTCAGGCAACGTGGCGTGGTGTGCACTGTGTTTGCTGACGCAACCCCCACTGGTTG
GGGCATTGCCACCACCTGTCAGCTCCTTTCCGGGACTTTCGCTTTCCCCCTCCCTATTGCCACGGCGGAA
CTCATCGCCGCCTGCCTTGCCCGCTGCTGGACAGGGGCTCGGCTGTTGGGCACTGACAATTCCGTGGTGT
TGTCGGGGAAGCTGACGTCCTTTCCATGGCTGCTCGCCTGTGTTGCCACCTGGATTCTGCGCGGGACGTC
CTTCTGCTACGTCCCTTCGGCCCTCAATCCAGCGGACCTTCCTTCCCGCGGCCTGCTGCCGGCTCTGCGG
CCTCTTCCGCGTCTTCGCCTTCGCCCTCAGACGAGTCGGATCTCCCTTTGGGCCGCCTCCCCGCCTGGAA
TTCTACCGGGTAGGGGAGGCGCTTTTCCCAAGGCAGTCTGGAGCATGCGCTTTAGCAGCCCCGCTGGGCA
CTTGGCGCTACACAAGTGGCCTCTGGCCTCGCACACATTCCACATCCACCGGTAGGCGCCAACCGGCTCC
GTTCTTTGGTGGCCCCTTCGCGCCACCTTCTACTCCTCCCCTAGTCAGGAAGTTCCCCCCCGCCCCGCAG
CTCGCGTCGTGCAGGACGTGACAAATGGAAGTAGCACGTCTCACTAGTCTCGTGCAGATGGACAGCACCG
CTGAGCAATGGAAGCGGGTAGGCCTTTGGGGCAGCGGCCAATAGCAGCTTTGCTCCTTCGCTTTCTGGGC
TCAGAGGCTGGGAAGGGGTGGGTCCGGGGGCGGGCTCAGGGGCGGGCTCAGGGGCGGGGCGGGCGCCCGA
AGGTCCTCCGGAGGCCCGGCATTCTGCACGCTTCAAAAGCGCACGTCTGCCGCGCTGTTCTCCTCTTCCT
CATCTCCGGGCCTTTCGACCTGCAGCCCAAGCTTACCATGACCGAGTACAAGCCCACGGTGCGCCTCGCC
ACCCGCGACGACGTCCCCAGGGCCGTACGCACCCTCGCCGCCGCGTTCGCCGACTACCCCGCCACGCGCC
ACACCGTCGATCCGGACCGCCACATCGAGCGGGTCACCGAGCTGCAAGAACTCTTCCTCACGCGCGTCGG
GCTCGACATCGGCAAGGTGTGGGTCGCGGACGACGGCGCCGCGGTGGCGGTCTGGACCACGCCGGAGAGC
GTCGAAGCGGGGGCGGTGTTCGCCGAGATCGGCCCGCGCATGGCCGAGTTGAGCGGTTCCCGGCTGGCCG
CGCAGCAACAGATGGAAGGCCTCCTGGCGCCGCACCGGCCCAAGGAGCCCGCGTGGTTCCTGGCCACCGT
CGGCGTCTCGCCCGACCACCAGGGCAAGGGTCTGGGCAGCGCCGTCGTGCTCCCCGGAGTGGAGGCGGCC
GAGCGCGCCGGGGTGCCCGCCTTCCTGGAGACCTCCGCGCCCCGCAACCTCCCCTTCTACGAGCGGCTCG
GCTTCACCGTCACCGCCGACGTCGAGGTGCCCGAAGGACCGCGCACCTGGTGCATGACCCGCAAGCCCGG
TGCCTGACGCCCGCCCCACGACCCGCAGCGCCCGACCGAAAGGAGCGCACGACCCCATGCATCTCGAGGG
CCCGGTACCTTTAAGACCAATGACTTACAAGGCAGCTGTAGATCTTAGCCACTTTTTAAAAGAAAAGGGG
GGACTGGAAGGGCTAGCTCACTCCCAACGAAGACAAGATCTGCTTTTTGCTTGTACTGGGTCTCTCTGGT
TAGACCAGATCTGAGCCTGGGAGCTCTCTGGCTAACTAGGGAACCCACTGCTTAAGCCTCAATAAAGCTT
GCCTTGAGTGCTTCAAGTAGTGTGTGCCCGTCTGTTGTGTGACTCTGGTAACTAGAGATCCCTCAGACCC
TTTTAGTCAGTGTGGAAAATCTCTAGCAGTAGTAGTTCATGTCATCTTATTATTCAGTATTTATAACTTG
CAAAGAAATGAATATCAGAGAGTGAGAGGAACTTGTTTATTGCAGCTTATAATGGTTACAAATAAAGCAA
TAGCATCACAAATTTCACAAATAAAGCATTTTTTTCACTGCATTCTAGTTGTGGTTTGTCCAAACTCATC
AATGTATCTTATCATGTCTGGCTCTAGCTATCCCGCCCCTAACTCCGCCCATCCCGCCCCTAACTCCGCC
CAGTTCCGCCCATTCTCCGCCCCATGGCTGACTAATTTTTTTTATTTATGCAGAGGCCGAGGCCGCCTCG
GCCTCTGAGCTATTCCAGAAGTAGTGAGGAGGCTTTTTTGGAGGCCTAGGGACGTACCCAATTCGCCCTA
TAGTGAGTCGTATTACGCGCGCTCACTGGCCGTCGTTTTACAACGTCGTGACTGGGAAAACCCTGGCGTT
ACCCAACTTAATCGCCTTGCAGCACATCCCCCTTTCGCCAGCTGGCGTAATAGCGAAGAGGCCCGCACCG
ATCGCCCTTCCCAACAGTTGCGCAGCCTGAATGGCGAATGGG
[124 nt withheld, positions 7813-7936]
C
[91 nt withheld, positions 7938-8028]
A
[49 nt withheld, positions 8030-8078]
CCTTTGACGTTGGAGTCCACGTTCTTT
[37 nt withheld, positions 8106-8142]
ACCCTATCTCGGTCTATTCTTTTGATTTATAAGGGATTTTGCCGATTTCGGCCTATTGGTTAAAAAATGA
GCTGATTTAACAAAAATTTAACGCGAATTTTAACAAAATATTAACGCTTACAATTTAGGTGGCACTTTTC
GGGGAAATGTGCGCGGAACCCCTATTTGTTTATTTTTCTAAATACATTCAAATATGTATCCGCTCATGAG
ACAATAACCCTGATAAATGCTTCAATAATATTGAAAAAGGAAGAGTATGAGTATTCAACATTTCCGTGTC
GCCCTTATTCCCTTTTTTGCGGCATTTTGCCTTCCTGTTTTTGCTCACCCAGAAACGCTGGTGAAAGTAA
AAGATGCTGAAGATCAGTTGGGTGCACGAGTGGGTTACATCGAACTGGATCTCAACAGCGGTAAGATCCT
TGAGAGTTTTCGCCCCGAAGAACGTTTTCCAATGATGAGCACTTTTAAAGTTCTGCTATGTGGCGCGGTA
TTATCCCGTATTGACGCCGGGCAAGAGCAACTCGGTCGCCGCATACACTATTCTCAGAATGACTTGGTTG
AGTACTCACCAGTCACAGAAAAGCATCTTACGGATGGCATGACAGTAAGAGAATTATGCAGTGCTGCCAT
AACCATGAGTGATAACACTGCGGCCAACTTACTTCTGACAACGATCGGAGGACCGAAGGAGCTAACCGCT
TTTTTGCACAACATGGGGGATCATGTAACTCGCCTTGATCGTTGGGAACCGGAGCTGAATGAAGCCATAC
CAAACGACGAGCGTGACACCACGATGCCTGTAGCAATGGCAACAACGTTGCGCAAACTATTAACTGGCGA
ACTACTTACTCTAGCTTCCCGGCAACAATTAATAGACTGGATGGAGGCGGATAAAGTTGCAGGACCACTT
CTGCGCTCGGCCCTTCCGGCTGGCTGGTTTATTGCTGATAAATCTGGAGCCGGTGAGCGTGGGTCTCGCG
GTATCATTGCAGCACTGGGGCCAGATGGTAAGCCCTCCCGTATCGTAGTTATCTACACGACGGGGAGTCA
GGCAACTATGGATGAACGAAATAGACAGATCGCTGAGATAGGTGCCTCACTGATTAAGCATTGGTAACTG
TCAGACCAAGTTTACTCATATATACTTTAGATTGATTTAAAACTTCATTTTTAATTTAAAAGGATCTAGG
TGAAGATCCTTTTTGATAATCTCATGACCAAAATCCCTTAACGTGAGTTTTCGTTCCACTGAGCGTCAGA
CCCCGTAGAAAAGATCAAAGGATCTT
Features (pLannotate 1.2.2; 30 found; start..end, strand, type, name):
      2..590     +  rep_origin     ori: high-copy-number ColE1/pMB1/pBR322/pUC origin of replication
    773..865     +  CDS            lacI (fragment): lac repressor; lacI; The lac repressor binds to the lac operator to inhibit transcription in E. coli. This inhibition can be relieved by adding lactose or isopropyl-β-D-thiogalactopyranoside (IPTG).
    878..899     +  protein_bind   CAP binding site: CAP binding activates transcription in the presence of cAMP. E. coli catabolite activator protein
    914..944     +  promoter       lac promoter: promoter for the E. coli lac operon
    952..968     +  protein_bind   lac operator: The lac repressor binds to the lac operator to inhibit transcription in E. coli. This inhibition can be relieved by adding lactose or isopropyl-β-D-thiogalactopyranoside (IPTG). lac repressor encoded by lacI
   1013..1031    +  promoter       T3 promoter: promoter for bacteriophage T3 RNA polymerase
   1059..1285    +  promoter       RSV promoter: Rous sarcoma virus enhancer/promoter
   1286..1466    +  LTR            5' LTR (truncated): truncated 5' long terminal repeat (LTR) from HIV-1
   1513..1638    +  misc_feature   HIV-1 Ψ: packaging signal of human immunodeficiency virus type 1
   1622..1985    +  CDS            HIV-1 gag (fragment): gag protein from human immunodeficiency virus 1; gag
   2131..2364    +  misc_feature   RRE: The Rev response element (RRE) of HIV-1 allows for Rev-dependent mRNA export from the nucleus to the cytoplasm.
   2741..2841    +  CDS            Rev (fragment): human immunodeficiency virus 1 (HIV-1) Rev protein; rev; enhances nuclear export of unspliced and incompletely spliced viral mRNAs
   2860..2976    +  misc_feature   cPPT/CTS: central polypurine tract and central termination sequence of HIV-1
   2999..3302    +  enhancer       CMV enhancer: human cytomegalovirus immediate early enhancer
   3303..3506    +  promoter       CMV promoter: human cytomegalovirus (CMV) immediate early promoter
   3611..3635    +  protein_bind   attB1: mutant version of attB; recombination site for the Gateway® BP reaction BP Clonase™
   3641..5086    +  CDS            FAM149A (fragment): F149A_HUMAN - Experimental evidence at transcript level: Swiss-Prot protein existence level 2. From Homo sapiens (Human).
   5091..5115    -  protein_bind   attB2: mutant version of attB; recombination site for the Gateway® BP reaction BP Clonase™
   5146..5734    +  misc_feature   WPRE: woodchuck hepatitis virus posttranscriptional regulatory element
   5748..6247    +  promoter       PGK promoter: mouse phosphoglycerate kinase 1 promoter
   6268..6867    +  CDS            PuroR: puromycin N-acetyltransferase; pac from Streptomyces alboniger; confers resistance to puromycin
   6935..7072    +  CDS            nef (fragment): NEF_HV1LA - Experimental evidence at protein level: Swiss-Prot protein existence level 1. Extracellular Nef protein targets CD4(+) T-lymphocytes for apoptosis by interacting with CXCR4 surface receptors. From Human immunodeficiency virus type 1 group M subtype B (isolate Lai) (HIV-1).
   7058..7238    +  LTR            5' LTR (truncated): truncated 5' long terminal repeat (LTR) from HIV-1
   7310..7431    +  polyA_signal   SV40 poly(A) signal: SV40 polyadenylation signal
   7471..7606    +  rep_origin     SV40 ori: SV40 origin of replication
   7627..7645    -  promoter       T7 promoter: promoter for bacteriophage T7 RNA polymerase
   7653..7808    +  CDS            lacZα (fragment): LacZα fragment of β-galactosidase; lacZ fragment
   7813..8241    +  rep_origin     f1 ori (sequence partly withheld): f1 bacteriophage origin of replication; arrow indicates direction of (+) strand synthesis
   8294..8398    +  promoter       AmpR promoter: bla
   8399..9259    +  CDS            AmpR: β-lactamase; bla; confers resistance to ampicillin, carbenicillin, and related antibiotics
