[The description below was written by a language model from this plasmid's Addgene catalogue record and pLannotate feature annotations shown in this document.]
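Description:
pLenti CMV Puro DEST (w118-1) FAM149A is a lentiviral mammalian expression plasmid of about 9.4 kb. It was made by Gateway recombination of a human FAM149A open reading frame into the pLenti CMV Puro DEST (w118-1) destination backbone. In bacteria it is maintained through a high-copy ColE1/pUC-type origin and selected with ampicillin via the β-lactamase gene. The backbone also carries an f1 origin, an SV40 origin, T3 and T7 promoters, and remnants of the lac region (lacI and lacZα fragments, lac promoter and operator) left over from the cloning vector.

The viral portion has an RSV promoter fused to a truncated HIV-1 5' LTR, which lets genomic RNA be transcribed in packaging cells without Tat. This is followed by the Ψ packaging signal with a partial gag sequence, the RRE for Rev-dependent nuclear export, and the cPPT/CTS element. The downstream repeat is also annotated as a truncated LTR, preceded by a nef fragment and followed by an SV40 polyadenylation signal. Between the LTRs, the CMV enhancer and promoter drive the FAM149A coding sequence of roughly 1.45 kb, annotated as a fragment relative to the reference protein. It is flanked by the attB1 and attB2 sites left by the Gateway reaction, and no epitope tag or reporter is annotated. A WPRE sits after the insert to improve transcript processing and expression. A separate mouse PGK promoter drives puromycin N-acetyltransferase, so transduced cells can be selected with puromycin.

The recorded purpose is expression of FAM149A with puromycin resistance. The plasmid would serve as a transfer vector, with packaging and envelope functions supplied in trans, for stable overexpression in mammalian cells. The associated publication concerns chemoresistance and apoptosis in T cell acute lymphoblastic leukemia.
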