Addgene plasmid #107510: pLenti CMV Puro DEST (w118-1) FAM149A
Purpose: Expressing FAM149a, puromycin resistant
Depositing lab: Alejandro Gutierrez. Depositing organization: Boston Children's Hospital. Publication: PRC2 loss induces chemoresistance by repressing apoptosis in T cell acute lymphoblastic leukemia. Aries IM, Bodaar K, Karim SA, Chonghaile TN, Hinze L, Burns MA, Pfirrmann M, Degar J, Landrigan JT, Balbach S, Peirs S, Menten B, Isenhart R, Stevenson KE, Neuberg DS, Devidas M, Loh ML, Hunger SP, Teachey DT, Rabin KR, Winter SS, Dunsmore KP, Wood BL, Silverman LB, Sallan SE, Van Vlierberghe P, Orkin SH, Knoechel B, Letai AG, Gutierrez A. J Exp Med. 2018 Nov 7. pii: jem.20180570. doi: 10.1084/jem.20180570. PubMed 30404791.
Backbone
  Vector backbone: pLenti CMV Puro DEST (w118-1)
  Vector type: Mammalian Expression, Lentiviral
  Selectable markers: Puromycin
Growth in bacteria
  Bacterial resistance: Ampicillin, 100 μg/mL
  Growth temperature: 37°C
  Growth strain: NEB Stable
  Copy number: Unknown
Gene/Insert
  Gene/Insert name: FAM149A
  Species: H. sapiens (human)
  Insert size (bp): 1449
  Entrez Gene: FAM149A (a.k.a. MST119, MSTP119)
  Promoter: CMV
  Cloning method: Gateway Cloning
  Sequencing primers: 5′ CMV; 3′ Dest Rev (GGAGCAACATAGTTA)
Terms and licenses: Academic/Nonprofit Terms; Industry Terms: Not Available to Industry
How to cite: pLenti CMV Puro DEST (w118-1) FAM149A was a gift from Alejandro Gutierrez (Addgene plasmid # 107510 ; http://n2t.net/addgene:107510 ; RRID:Addgene_107510)
