>Addgene plasmid #107510 | pLenti CMV Puro DEST (w118-1) FAM149A | depositor partial sequence | sequence record 207230 | CMV Fwd
CCTGGAGACGCCATCCACGCTGTTTTGACCTCCATAGAAGACACCGACTCTAGTCCAGTGTGGTGGAATT
CTGCAGATATCAACAAGTTTGTACAAAAAAGCAGGCTTCACCATGTTATTTGAAGGGAAAGTGAACCCTC
AGACCCAGAGTCTGCTGGCCGAATGCGGGGAGTGGACAAGAAGATCCCTCCATTTGAGAGTATTAGGAAG
ACAGCTGATCCTGCCCACTGACAAAGGCGTCCAGCATTTCCAGGGCAGCACTCCTGCCTCCGCAGTCCAC
AGACCCCCGCTCAGTGCCTGCGGACACAGCAGCAACATCAGAGAGTTGTGCATTTCTGGCTCTCAAATAG
TCCCAGCAGCACTCTCAGCCTCTGCCCTGCCAGGCCCTGATGACACAGGGGTTGCTGACCTAACGGCACG
TTCATCCCTGGAAGAAGAGGTTTACCATGTGGATGGAAAGATTGAGGAGTATTTCGCTTTTGACAGAAAA
GAGGATGATGATGAATGTCTTGAACAAAAACCAGCTCAGCCCGGTAGGAAATGGCGCAAACTCGGACTTC
CTCCTGTTTCCCCGCGTGACTGTGTCAAAGATGCCGTGGCAGCAGAAGTGTTTGATCACGTCTGGACAAA
TATGGTAGAACTTTTGGAAGAGCTGATTAGAAAACACTGGGAAACTACACTCACAGAAGGGAAAAAACAG
AGAGAAACATTGAAAGTGGCTGGAAACAGATTTCCGCACGTCCTCGTTCCACACGCTCACGCCGATGGAG
CCAGTGGCCCCCCGTCCGGACACGCCGAGGCTCACGGCATCTCCCTGGCTTCTCGT
