>Addgene plasmid #107510 | pLenti CMV Puro DEST (w118-1) FAM149A | depositor partial sequence | sequence record 207231 | Destination Reverse (GGAGCAACATAGTTA)
CAGAGAGAAACATTGAAAGTGGCTGGAAACAGATTTCCGCACGTCCTCGTTCCACACGCTCACGCCGATG
GAGCCAGTGGCCCCCCGTCCGGACACGCCGAGGCTCACGGCATCTCCCTGGCTTCTCGTCTGAACCCGCC
CCAGATTCATCACTTCTCCAGCAGTTTTTATAGTGACATGAATGGTGTCATGACAATTCAAGCAAAACCG
CTTCAGCGGAGACCTGCCTATTTTGCTGACAGAACGCAGAATGAGAAGGAGGACAAAGCATCGGGTGGAG
GGGCAGGTGCTCTCTCCTCCGCACCGCACAGACTGGGACGGGCNTCAGACACTCATGGATTATCACCTTC
TGCAAAGAAAACACCAGTGCCCTGGAGGCTGCCTTCTCTTGCTTCAGATTCACAGAGACTAAAAACTCCC
AACATCTATAGTGACGAAGTTCTTCGGGGAACAAAACTGCCGACTGGCGTGGACCACATGGCTTCCCCAC
TGGTTCAAACGTCACGGAGCAGGTTCCCCCCGCTAGTCACGGAGACCAGGGGGCAGAATACAGCAGTTCC
TGGATGCCGCCTTGTTTCTTACAGAGGAAGGCATCTACAAAACCGTGTGTTGAGTGCCATGCCTGACGGT
ACAGAACGATCGCGTCTTCGAGAAAGAACAGCCACCCTGGAACGGTTGTCAAGGCCCAGCACAACCCACA
CGTTCCGGCAGTCGGATACGCCTCGAAAAAGTTCATTGACACAAATGGAATTTGCTGCTCACACATGGAC
AGGTCAAAGTATTTTGACAGGTTCACAATATGTGCCTAAATCTTTTCAGAGGACAACTTTGACTTTCAAG
AGGAGATTCCAAGTGACATCTTGAAACCCAGCTTTCTTGTACAAAGTGGTTGATATCCAGCACAGTGGCG
GCCGCTCGACA
